>Addgene plasmid #141121 | pmiRA1-MYC | addgene full sequence | sequence record 302046 | Addgene NGS Result
GTACATCTACGTATTAGTCATCGCTATTACCATGGTGATGCGGTTTTGGCAGTACATCAATGGGCGTGGA
TAGCGGTTTGACTCACGGGGATTTCCAAGTCTCCACCCCATTGACGTCAATGGGAGTTTGTTTTGGCACC
AAAATCAACGGGACTTTCCAAAATGTCGTAACAACTCCGCCCCATTGACGCAAATGGGCGGTAGGCGTGT
ACGGTGGGAGGTTTATATAAGCAGAGCTCGTTTAGTGAACCGTCAGATCGCCTGGAGACGCCATCCACGC
TGTTTTGACCTCCATAGAAGATTCTAGACCACCATGTACCCTTACGACGTGCCCGACTACGCCGGGTACC
CTTACGACGTGCCCGACTACGCCGGATCCACCATGCCCCTCAACGTTAGCTTCACCAACAGGAACTATGA
CCTCGACTACGACTCGGTGCAGCCGTATTTCTACTGCGACGAGGAGGAGAACTTCTACCAGCAGCAGCAG
CAGAGCGAGCTGCAGCCCCCGGCGCCCAGCGAGGATATCTGGAAGAAATTCGAGCTGCTGCCCACCCCGC
CCCTGTCCCCTAGCCGCCGCTCCGGGCTCTGCTCGCCCTCCTACGTTGCGGTCACACCCTTCTCCCTTCG
GGGAGACAACGACGGCGGTGGCGGGAGCTTCTCCACGGCCGACCAGCTGGAGATGGTGACCGAGCTGCTG
GGAGGAGACATGGTGAACCAGAGTTTCATCTGCGACCCGGACGACGAGACCTTCATCAAAAACATCATCA
TCCAGGACTGTATGTGGAGCGGCTTCTCGGCCGCCGCCAAGCTCGTCTCAGAGAAGCTGGCCTCCTACCA
GGCTGCGCGCAAAGACAGCGGCAGCCCGAACCCCGCCCGCGGCCACAGCGTCTGCTCCACCTCCAGCTTG
TACCTGCAGGATCTGAGCGCCGCCGCCTCAGAGTGCATCGACCCCTCGGTGGTCTTCCCCTACCCTCTCA
ACGACAGCAGCTCGCCCAAGTCCTGCGCCTCGCAAGACTCCAGCGCCTTCTCTCCGTCCTCGGATTCTCT
GCTCTCCTCGACGGAGTCCTCCCCGCAGGGCAGCCCCGAGCCCCTGGTGCTCCATGAGGAGACACCGCCC
ACCACCAGCAGCGACTCTGAGGAGGAACAAGAAGATGAGGAAGAAATCGATGTTGTTTCTGTGGAAAAGA
GGCAGGCTCCTGGCAAAAGGTCAGAGTCTGGATCACCTTCTGCTGGAGGCCACAGCAAACCTCCTCACAG
CCCACTGGTCCTCAAGAGGTGCCACGTCTCCACACATCAGCACAACTACGCAGCGCCTCCCTCCACTCGG
AAGGACTATCCTGCTGCCAAGAGGGTCAAGTTGGACAGTGTCAGAGTCCTGAGACAGATCAGCAACAACC
GAAAATGCACCAGCCCCAGGTCCTCGGACACCGAGGAGAATGTCAAGAGGCGAACACACAACGTCTTGGA
GCGCCAGAGGAGGAACGAGCTAAAACGGAGCTTTTTTGCCCTGCGTGACCAGATCCCGGAGTTGGAAAAC
AATGAAAAGGCCCCCAAGGTAGTTATCCTTAAAAAAGCCACAGCATACATCCTGTCCGTCCAAGCAGAGG
AGCAAAAGCTCATTTCTGAAGAGGACTTGTTGCGGAAACGACGAGAACAGTTGAAACACAAACTTGAACA
GCTACGGAACTCTTGTGCGTAAGCGGCCGCGAAGGATCTGCGATCGCTCCGGTGCCCGTCAGTGGGCAGA
GCGCACATCGCCCACAGTCCCCGAGAAGTTGGGGGGAGGGGTCGGCAATTGAACGGGTGCCTAGAGAAGG
TGGCGCGGGGTAAACTGGGAAAGTGATGTCGTGTACTGGCTCCGCCTTTTTCCCGAGGGTGGGGGAGAAC
CGTATATAAGTGCAGTAGTCGCCGTGAACGTTCTTTTTCGCAACGGGTTTGCCGCCAGAACACAGCTGAA
GCTTCGAGGGGCTCGCATCTCTCCTTCACGCGCCCGCCGCCCTACCTGAGGCCGCCATCCACGCCGGTTG
AGTCGCGTTCTGCCGCCTCCCGCCTGTGGTGCCTCCTGAACTGCGTCCGCCGTCTAGGTAAGTTTAAAGC
TCAGGTCGAGACCGGGCCTTTGTCCGGCGCTCCCTTGGAGCCTACCTAGACTCAGCCGGCTCTCCACGCT
TTGCCTGACCCTGCTTGCTCAACTCTACGTCTTTGTTTCGTTTTCTGTTCTGCGCCGTTACAGATCCAAG
CTGTGACCGGCGCCTACGCTAGACGCCACCATGGAGAGCGACGAGAGCGGCCTGCCCGCCATGGAGATCG
AGTGCCGCATCACCGGCACCCTGAACGGCGTGGAGTTCGAGCTGGTGGGCGGCGGAGAGGGCACCCCCAA
GCAGGGCCGCATGACCAACAAGATGAAGAGCACCAAAGGCGCCCTGACCTTCAGCCCCTACCTGCTGAGC
CACGTGATGGGCTACGGCTTCTACCACTTCGGCACCTACCCCAGCGGCTACGAGAACCCCTTCCTGCACG
CCATCAACAACGGCGGCTACACCAACACCCGCATCGAGAAGTACGAGGACGGCGGCGTGCTGCACGTGAG
CTTCAGCTACCGCTACGAGGCCGGCCGCGTGATCGGCGACTTCAAGGTGGTGGGCACCGGCTTCCCCGAG
GACAGCGTGATCTTCACCGACAAGATCATCCGCAGCAACGCCACCGTGGAGCACCTGCACCCCATGGGCG
ATAACGTGCTGGTGGGCAGCTTCGCCCGCACCTTCAGCCTGCGCGACGGCGGCTACTACAGCTTCGTGGT
GGACAGCCACATGCACTTCAAGAGCGCCATCCACCCCAGCATCCTGCAGAACGGGGGCCCCATGTTCGCC
TTCCGCCGCGTGGAGGAGCTGCACAGCAACACCGAGCTGGGCATCGTGGAGTACCAGCACGCCTTCAAGA
CCCCCATTGCCTTCGCCAGATCCCGCGCTCAGTCGTCCAATTCTGCCGTGGACGGCACCGCCGGACCCGG
CTCCACCGGATCTCGCTAAGTCGACAATCAACCTCTGGATTACAAAATTTGTGAAAGATTGACTGGTATT
CTTAACTATGTTGCTCCTTTTACGCTATGTGGATACGCTGCTTTAATGCCTTTGTATCATGCTATTGCTT
CCCGTATGGCTTTCATTTTCTCCTCCTTGTATAAATCCTGGTTGCTGTCTCTTTATGAGGAGTTGTGGCC
CGTTGTCAGGCAACGTGGCGTGGTGTGCACTGTGTTTGCTGACGCAACCCCCACTGGTTGGGGCATTGCC
ACCACCTGTCAGCTCCTTTCCGGGACTTTCGCTTTCCCCCTCCCTATTGCCACGGCGGAACTCATCGCCG
CCTGCCTTGCCCGCTGCTGGACAGGGGCTCGGCTGTTGGGCACTGACAATTCCGTGGTGTTGTCGGGGAA
ATCATCGTCCTTTCCTTGGCTGCTCGCCTGTGTTGCCACCTGGATTCTGCGCGGGACGTCCTTCTGCTAC
GTCCCTTCGGCCCTCAATCCAGCGGACCTTCCTTCCCGCGGCCTGCTGCCGGCTCTGCGGCCTCTTCCGC
GTCTTCGCCTTCGCCCTCAGACGAGTCGGATCTCCCTTTGGGCCGCCTCCCCGCCTGGTACCTTTAAGAC
CAATGACTTACAAGGCAGCTGTAGATCTTAGCCACTTTTTAAAAGAAAAGGGGGGACTGGAAGGGCTAAT
TCACTCCCAACGAAGATAAGATCTGCTTTTTGCTTGTACTGGGTCTCTCTGGTTAGACCAGATCTGAGCC
TGGGAGCTCTCTGGCTAACTAGGGAACCCACTGCTTAAGCCTCAATAAAGCTTGCCTTGAGTGCTTCAAG
TAGTGTGTGCCCGTCTGTTGTGTGACTCTGGTAACTAGAGATCCCTCAGACCCTTTTAGTCAGTGTGGAA
AATCTCTAGCAGTAGTAGTTCATGTCATCTTATTATTCAGTATTTATAACTTGCAAAGAAATGAATATCA
GAGAGTGAGAGGAACTTGTTTATTGCAGCTTATAATGGTTACAAATAAAGCAATAGCATCACAAATTTCA
CAAATAAAGCATTTTTTTCACTGCATTCTAGTTGTGGTTTGTCCAAACTCATCAATGTATCTTATCATGT
CTGGCTCTAGCTATCCCGCCCCTAACTCCGCCCATCCCGCCCCTAACTCCGCCCAGTTCCGCCCATTCTC
CGCCCCATGGCTGACTAATTTTTTTTATTTATGCAGAGGCCGAGGCCGCCTCGGCCTCTGAGCTATTCCA
GAAGTAGTGAGGAGGCTTTTTTGGAGGCCTAGACTTTTGCAGAGACCAAATTCGTAATCATGTCATAGCT
GTTTCCTGTGTGAAATTGTTATCCGCTCACAATTCCACACAACATACGAGCCGGAAGCATAAAGTGTAAA
GCCTGGGGTGCCTAATGAGTGAGCTAACTCACATTAATTGCGTTGCGCTCACTGCCCGCTTTCCAGTCGG
GAAACCTGTCGTGCCAGCTGCATTAATGAATCGGCCAACGCGCGGGGAGAGGCGGTTTGCGTATTGGGCG
CTCTTCCGCTTCCTCGCTCACTGACTCGCTGCGCTCGGTCGTTCGGCTGCGGCGAGCGGTATCAGCTCAC
TCAAAGGCGGTAATACGGTTATCCACAGAATCAGGGGATAACGCAGGAAAGAACATGTGAGCAAAAGGCC
AGCAAAAGGCCAGGAACCGTAAAAAGGCCGCGTTGCTGGCGTTTTTCCATAGGCTCCGCCCCCCTGACGA
GCATCACAAAAATCGACGCTCAAGTCAGAGGTGGCGAAACCCGACAGGACTATAAAGATACCAGGCGTTT
CCCCCTGGAAGCTCCCTCGTGCGCTCTCCTGTTCCGACCCTGCCGCTTACCGGATACCTGTCCGCCTTTC
TCCCTTCGGGAAGCGTGGCGCTTTCTCATAGCTCACGCTGTAGGTATCTCAGTTCGGTGTAGGTCGTTCG
CTCCAAGCTGGGCTGTGTGCACGAACCCCCCGTTCAGCCCGACCGCTGCGCCTTATCCGGTAACTATCGT
CTTGAGTCCAACCCGGTAAGACACGACTTATCGCCACTGGCAGCAGCCACTGGTAACAGGATTAGCAGAG
CGAGGTATGTAGGCGGTGCTACAGAGTTCTTGAAGTGGTGGCCTAACTACGGCTACACTAGAAGAACAGT
ATTTGGTATCTGCGCTCTGCTGAAGCCAGTTACCTTCGGAAAAAGAGTTGGTAGCTCTTGATCCGGCAAA
CAAACCACCGCTGGTAGCGGTGGTTTTTTTGTTTGCAAGCAGCAGATTACGCGCAGAAAAAAAGGATCTC
AAGAAGATCCTTTGATCTTTTCTACGGGGTCTGACGCTCAGTGGAACGAAAACTCACGTTAAGGGATTTT
GGTCATGAGATTATCAAAAAGGATCTTCACCTAGATCCTTTTAAATTAAAAATGAAGTTTTAAATCAATC
TAAAGTATATATGAGTAAACTTGGTCTGACAGTTACCAATGCTTAATCAGTGAGGCACCTATCTCAGCGA
TCTGTCTATTTCGTTCATCCATAGTTGCCTGACTCCCCGTCGTGTAGATAACTACGATACGGGAGGGCTT
ACCATCTGGCCCCAGTGCTGCAATGATACCGCGAGACCCACGCTCACCGGCTCCAGATTTATCAGCAATA
AACCAGCCAGCCGGAAGGGCCGAGCGCAGAAGTGGTCCTGCAACTTTATCCGCCTCCATCCAGTCTATTA
ATTGTTGCCGGGAAGCTAGAGTAAGTAGTTCGCCAGTTAATAGTTTGCGCAACGTTGTTGCCATTGCTAC
AGGCATCGTGGTGTCACGCTCGTCGTTTGGTATGGCTTCATTCAGCTCCGGTTCCCAACGATCAAGGCGA
GTTACATGATCCCCCATGTTGTGCAAAAAAGCGGTTAGCTCCTTCGGTCCTCCGATCGTTGTCAGAAGTA
AGTTGGCCGCAGTGTTATCACTCATGGTTATGGCAGCACTGCATAATTCTCTTACTGTCATGCCATCCGT
AAGATGCTTTTCTGTGACTGGTGAGTACTCAACCAAGTCATTCTGAGAATAGTGTATGCGGCGACCGAGT
TGCTCTTGCCCGGCGTCAATACGGGATAATACCGCGCCACATAGCAGAACTTTAAAAGTGCTCATCATTG
GAAAACGTTCTTCGGGGCGAAAACTCTCAAGGATCTTACCGCTGTTGAGATCCAGTTCGATGTAACCCAC
TCGTGCACCCAACTGATCTTCAGCATCTTTTACTTTCACCAGCGTTTCTGGGTGAGCAAAAACAGGAAGG
CAAAATGCCGCAAAAAAGGGAATAAGGGCGACACGGAAATGTTGAATACTCATACTCTTCCTTTTTCAAT
ATTATTGAAGCATTTATCAGGGTTATTGTCTCATGAGCGGATACATATTTGAATGTATTTAGAAAAATAA
ACAAATAGGGGTTCCGCGCACATTTCCCCGAAAAGTGCCACCTGACGTCTAAGAAACCATTATTATCATG
ACATTAACCTATAAAAATAGGCGTATCACGAGGCCCTTTCGTCTCGCGCGTTTCGGTGATGACGGTGAAA
ACCTCTGACACATGCAGCTCCCGGAGACGGTCACAGCTTGTCTGTAAGCGGATGCCGGGAGCAGACAAGC
CCGTCAGGGCGCGTCAGCGGGTGTTGGCGGGTGTCGGGGCTGGCTTAACTATGCGGCATCAGAGCAGATT
GTACTGAGAGTGCACCATATGCGGTGTGAAATACCGCACAGATGCGTAAGGAGAAAATACCGCATCAGGC
GCCATTCGCCATTCAGGCTGCGCAACTGTTGGGAAGGGCGATCGGTGCGGGCCTCTTCGCTATTACGCCA
GCTGGCGAAAGGGGGATGTGCTGCAAGGCGATTAAGTTGGGTAACGCCAGGGTTTTCCCAGTCACGACGT
TGTAAAACGACGGCCAGTGCCAAGCTGACGCGTGTAGTCTTATGCAATACTCTTGTAGTCTTGCAACATG
GTAACGATGAGTTAGCAACATGCCTTACAAGGAGAGAAAAAGCACCGTGCATGCCGATTGGTGGAAGTAA
GGTGGTACGATCGTGCCTTATTAGGAAGGCAACAGACGGGTCTGACATGGATTGGACGAACCACTGAATT
GCCGCATTGCAGAGATATTGTATTTAAGTGCCTAGCTCGATACATAAACGGGTCTCTCTGGTTAGACCAG
ATCTGAGCCTGGGAGCTCTCTGGCTAACTAGGGAACCCACTGCTTAAGCCTCAATAAAGCTTGCCTTGAG
TGCTTCAAGTAGTGTGTGCCCGTCTGTTGTGTGACTCTGGTAACTAGAGATCCCTCAGACCCTTTTAGTC
AGTGTGGAAAATCTCTAGCAGTGGCGCCCGAACAGGGACTTGAAAGCGAAAGGGAAACCAGAGGAGCTCT
CTCGACGCAGGACTCGGCTTGCTGAAGCGCGCACGGCAAGAGGCGAGGGGCGGCGACTGGTGAGTACGCC
AAAAATTTTGACTAGCGGAGGCTAGAAGGAGAGAGATGGGTGCGAGAGCGTCAGTATTAAGCGGGGGAGA
ATTAGATCGCGATGGGAAAAAATTCGGTTAAGGCCAGGGGGAAAGAAAAAATATAAATTAAAACATATAG
TATGGGCAAGCAGGGAGCTAGAACGATTCGCAGTTAATCCTGGCCTGTTAGAAACATCAGAAGGCTGTAG
ACAAATACTGGGACAGCTACAACCATCCCTTCAGACAGGATCAGAAGAACTTAGATCATTATATAATACA
GTAGCAACCCTCTATTGTGTGCATCAAAGGATAGAGATAAAAGACACCAAGGAAGCTTTAGACAAGATAG
AGGAAGAGCAAAACAAAAGTAAGACCACCGCACAGCAAGCGGCCACTGATCTTCAGACCTGGAGGAGGAG
ATATGAGGGACAATTGGAGAAGTGAATTATATAAATATAAAGTAGTAAAAATTGAACCATTAGGAGTAGC
ACCCACCAAGGCAAAGAGAAGAGTGGTGCAGAGAGAAAAAAGAGCAGTGGGAATAGGAGCTTTGTTCCTT
GGGTTCTTGGGAGCAGCAGGAAGCACTATGGGCGCAGCGTCAATGACGCTGACGGTACAGGCCAGACAAT
TATTGTCTGGTATAGTGCAGCAGCAGAACAATTTGCTGAGGGCTATTGAGGCGCAACAGCATCTGTTGCA
ACTCACAGTCTGGGGCATCAAGCAGCTCCAGGCAAGAATCCTGGCTGTGGAAAGATACCTAAAGGATCAA
CAGCTCCTGGGGATTTGGGGTTGCTCTGGAAAACTCATTTGCACCACTGCTGTGCCTTGGAATGCTAGTT
GGAGTAATAAATCTCTGGAACAGATTTGGAATCACACGACCTGGATGGAGTGGGACAGAGAAATTAACAA
TTACACAAGCTTAATACACTCCTTAATTGAAGAATCGCAAAACCAGCAAGAAAAGAATGAACAAGAATTA
TTGGAATTAGATAAATGGGCAAGTTTGTGGAATTGGTTTAACATAACAAATTGGCTGTGGTATATAAAAT
TATTCATAATGATAGTAGGAGGCTTGGTAGGTTTAAGAATAGTTTTTGCTGTACTTTCTATAGTGAATAG
AGTTAGGCAGGGATATTCACCATTATCGTTTCAGACCCACCTCCCAACCCCGAGGGGACCCGACAGGCCC
GAAGGAATAGAAGAAGAAGGTGGAGAGAGAGACAGAGACAGATCCATTCGATTAGTGAACGGATCTCGAC
GGTATCGGTTAACTTTTAAAAGAAAAGGGGGGATTGGGGGGTACAGTGCAGGGGAAAGAATAGTAGACAT
AATAGCAACAGACATACAAACTAAAGAATTACAAAAACAAATTACAAAATTCAAAATTTTATCGATACTA
GTATTATGCCCAGTACATGACCTTATGGGACTTTCCTACTTGGCA
Features (pLannotate 1.2.2; 28 found; start..end, strand, type, name):
     35..238     +  promoter       CMV promoter: human cytomegalovirus (CMV) immediate early promoter
    383..1702    +  CDS            c-Myc: human c-Myc proto-oncogene
   1744..1955    +  promoter       EF-1α core promoter: core promoter for human elongation factor EF-1α
   1968..2236    +  LTR            5' LTR (truncated): truncated 5' long terminal repeat (LTR) from human T-cell leukemia virus (HTLV) type 1
   2293..2957    +  CDS            CopGFP (fragment): green fluorescent protein 2 from Pontellina plumata, also known as ppluGFP2 (Shagin et al., 2004)
   3036..3624    +  misc_feature   WPRE: woodchuck hepatitis virus posttranscriptional regulatory element
   3619..3726    +  CDS            nef (fragment): NEF_SIVS4 - Experimental evidence at protein level: Swiss-Prot protein existence level 1. Interferes with TCR signaling from the cell membrane. Interacts with CD247/TCRZ (TCR zeta chain) and exert potent down- regulation of cell surface TCR/CD3 complexes. From Simian immunodeficiency virus (isolate F236/smH4) (SIV-sm) (Simian immunodeficiency virus sooty mangabey monkey).
   3751..3931    +  LTR            5' LTR (truncated): truncated 5' long terminal repeat (LTR) from HIV-1
   4003..4124    +  polyA_signal   SV40 poly(A) signal: SV40 polyadenylation signal
   4164..4299    +  rep_origin     SV40 ori: SV40 origin of replication
   4356..4372    -  protein_bind   lac operator: The lac repressor binds to the lac operator to inhibit transcription in E. coli. This inhibition can be relieved by adding lactose or isopropyl-β-D-thiogalactopyranoside (IPTG). lac repressor encoded by lacI
   4380..4410    -  promoter       lac promoter: promoter for the E. coli lac operon
   4425..4446    -  protein_bind   CAP binding site: CAP binding activates transcription in the presence of cAMP. E. coli catabolite activator protein
   4459..4551    -  CDS            lacI (fragment): lac repressor; lacI; The lac repressor binds to the lac operator to inhibit transcription in E. coli. This inhibition can be relieved by adding lactose or isopropyl-β-D-thiogalactopyranoside (IPTG).
   4734..5322    -  rep_origin     ori: high-copy-number ColE1/pMB1/pBR322/pUC origin of replication
   5493..6353    -  CDS            AmpR: β-lactamase; bla; confers resistance to ampicillin, carbenicillin, and related antibiotics
   6354..6458    -  promoter       AmpR promoter: bla
   6553..6588    +  CDS            rop (fragment): Rop protein, which maintains plasmids at low copy number; rop
   6690..6789    +  misc_feature   bom (fragment): basis of mobility region from pBR322
   6795..6949    -  CDS            lacZα (fragment): LacZα fragment of β-galactosidase; lacZ fragment
   6963..7189    +  promoter       RSV promoter: Rous sarcoma virus enhancer/promoter
   7190..7370    +  LTR            5' LTR (truncated): truncated 5' long terminal repeat (LTR) from HIV-1
   7417..7542    +  misc_feature   HIV-1 Ψ: packaging signal of human immunodeficiency virus type 1
   7526..7864    +  CDS            HIV-1 gag (fragment): gag protein from human immunodeficiency virus 1; gag
   8035..8268    +  misc_feature   RRE: The Rev response element (RRE) of HIV-1 allows for Rev-dependent mRNA export from the nucleus to the cytoplasm.
   8645..8745    +  CDS            Rev (fragment): human immunodeficiency virus 1 (HIV-1) Rev protein; rev; enhances nuclear export of unspliced and incompletely spliced viral mRNAs
   8764..8880    +  misc_feature   cPPT/CTS: central polypurine tract and central termination sequence of HIV-1
   8893..34      +  enhancer       CMV enhancer (fragment) (across the origin): human cytomegalovirus immediate early enhancer
