[The description below was written by a language model from this plasmid's Addgene catalogue record and pLannotate feature annotations shown in this document.]
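Description:
pmiRA1-MYC is a lentiviral transfer plasmid, built on the pmiRA1 backbone, for overexpressing human MYC (c-Myc) in mammalian cells. It is propagated in E. coli through a high-copy ColE1/pUC-type origin and selected with ampicillin via the β-lactamase gene. Fragments of lac, rop and bom sequences in the bacterial portion appear to be leftovers from earlier cloning vectors. An SV40 origin and SV40 polyadenylation signal lie just downstream of the viral cassette.

The viral genome is driven by an RSV promoter fused to a truncated HIV-1 5' LTR, a chimeric arrangement typical of Tat-independent, third-generation-style vectors. This is followed by the Ψ packaging signal with a partial gag sequence, the Rev response element for Rev-dependent nuclear export of the genomic RNA, and the cPPT/CTS, which aids nuclear import in transduced cells. Within this framework a CMV enhancer/promoter drives the c-Myc coding sequence, which the catalogue entry describes as carrying an N-terminal HA tag, although the tag is not separately annotated in the feature table. A second, independent cassette uses the EF-1α core promoter joined to an HTLV-1 LTR segment (a common composite promoter) to express copGFP, so that transduced cells can be identified or sorted by green fluorescence. A WPRE after the reporter enhances transcript stability and expression, and a truncated HIV-1 3' LTR closes the provirus.

The plasmid is meant to be co-transfected with packaging and envelope plasmids to make lentiviral particles for stable, GFP-marked MYC overexpression. The associated work concerns m6A RNA modification in hematopoietic differentiation and leukemogenesis.
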