Addgene plasmid #141121: pmiRA1-MYC
Purpose: Lentiviral overexpression of MYC in mammalian cells.
Depositing lab: Jianjun Chen. Depositing organization: University of Cincinnati. Publication: METTL14 Inhibits Hematopoietic Stem/Progenitor Differentiation and Promotes Leukemogenesis via mRNA m(6)A Modification. Weng H, Huang H, Wu H, Qin X, Zhao BS, Dong L, Shi H, Skibbe J, Shen C, Hu C, Sheng Y, Wang Y, Wunderlich M, Zhang B, Dore LC, Su R, Deng X, Ferchen K, Li C, Sun M, Lu Z, Jiang X, Marcucci G, Mulloy JC, Yang J, Qian Z, Wei M, He C, Chen J. Cell Stem Cell. 2018 Feb 1;22(2):191-205.e9. doi: 10.1016/j.stem.2017.11.016. Epub 2017 Dec 28. PubMed 29290617.
Backbone
  Vector backbone: pmiRA1
  Vector type: Mammalian Expression, Lentiviral
Growth in bacteria
  Bacterial resistance: Ampicillin, 100 μg/mL
  Growth temperature: 37°C
  Growth strain: NEB Stable
  Copy number: High Copy
Gene/Insert
  Gene/Insert name: MYC (alt name: c-Myc)
  Species: H. sapiens (human)
  Entrez Gene: MYC (a.k.a. MRTL, MYCC, bHLHe39, c-Myc)
  Tag / fusion protein: HA (N terminal on insert)
Terms and licenses: Academic/Nonprofit Terms; Industry Terms: Not Available to Industry
How to cite: pmiRA1-MYC was a gift from Jianjun Chen (Addgene plasmid # 141121 ; http://n2t.net/addgene:141121 ; RRID:Addgene_141121)
