>Addgene plasmid #141121 | pmiRA1-MYC | depositor partial sequence | sequence record 292134 | pmiRA1-MYC sequence 1408 bps
TCTAGACCACCATGTACCCTTACGACGTGCCCGACTACGCCGGGTACCCTTACGACGTGCCCGACTACGC
CGGATCCACCATGCCCCTCAACGTTAGCTTCACCAACAGGAACTATGACCTCGACTACGACTCGGTGCAG
CCGTATTTCTACTGCGACGAGGAGGAGAACTTCTACCAGCAGCAGCAGCAGAGCGAGCTGCAGCCCCCGG
CGCCCAGCGAGGATATCTGGAAGAAATTCGAGCTGCTGCCCACCCCGCCCCTGTCCCCTAGCCGCCGCTC
CGGGCTCTGCTCGCCCTCCTACGTTGCGGTCACACCCTTCTCCCTTCGGGGAGACAACGACGGCGGTGGC
GGGAGCTTCTCCACGGCCGACCAGCTGGAGATGGTGACCGAGCTGCTGGGAGGAGACATGGTGAACCAGA
GTTTCATCTGCGACCCGGACGACGAGACCTTCATCAAAAACATCATCATCCAGGACTGTATGTGGAGCGG
CTTCTCGGCCGCCGCCAAGCTCGTCTCAGAGAAGCTGGCCTCCTACCAGGCTGCGCGCAAAGACAGCGGC
AGCCCGAACCCCGCCCGCGGCCACAGCGTCTGCTCCACCTCCAGCTTGTACCTGCAGGATCTGAGCGCCG
CCGCCTCAGAGTGCATCGACCCCTCGGTGGTCTTCCCCTACCCTCTCAACGACAGCAGCTCGCCCAAGTC
CTGCGCCTCGCAAGACTCCAGCGCCTTCTCTCCGTCCTCGGATTCTCTGCTCTCCTCGACGGAGTCCTCC
CCGCAGGGCAGCCCCGAGCCCCTGGTGCTCCATGAGGAGACACCGCCCACCACCAGCAGCGACTCTGAGG
AGGAACAAGAAGATGAGGAAGAAATCGATGTTGTTTCTGTGGAAAAGAGGCAGGCTCCTGGCAAAAGGTC
AGAGTCTGGATCACCTTCTGCTGGAGGCCACAGCAAACCTCCTCACAGCCCACTGGTCCTCAAGAGGTGC
CACGTCTCCACACATCAGCACAACTACGCAGCGCCTCCCTCCACTCGGAAGGACTATCCTGCTGCCAAGA
GGGTCAAGTTGGACAGTGTCAGAGTCCTGAGACAGATCAGCAACAACCGAAAATGCACCAGCCCCAGGTC
CTCGGACACCGAGGAGAATGTCAAGAGGCGAACACACAACGTCTTGGAGCGCCAGAGGAGGAACGAGCTA
AAACGGAGCTTTTTTGCCCTGCGTGACCAGATCCCGGAGTTGGAAAACAATGAAAAGGCCCCCAAGGTAG
TTATCCTTAAAAAAGCCACAGCATACATCCTGTCCGTCCAAGCAGAGGAGCAAAAGCTCATTTCTGAAGA
GGACTTGTTGCGGAAACGACGAGAACAGTTGAAACACAAACTTGAACAGCTACGGAACTCTTGTGCGTAA
GCGGCCGC
